>Addgene plasmid #71822 | pCR1054 | depositor full sequence | sequence record 131019 | Express Streptococcus pyogenes nCas9 (D10A) nickase carrying two C-terminal SV40 NLS
TTCTTGAAGACGAAAGGGCCTCGTGATACGCCTATTTTTATAGGTTAATGTCATGATAATAATGGTTTCT
TAGACGTCAGGTGGCACTTTTCGGGGAAATGTGCGCGGAACCCCTATTTGTTTATTTTTCTAAATACATT
CAAATATGTATCCGCTCATGAGACAATAACCCTGATAAATGCTTCAATAATATTGAAAAAGGAAGAGTAT
GAGTATTCAACATTTCCGTGTCGCCCTTATTCCCTTTTTTGCGGCATTTTGCCTTCCTGTTTTTGCTCAC
CCAGAAACGCTGGTGAAAGTAAAAGATGCTGAAGATCAGTTGGGTGCACGAGTGGGTTACATCGAACTGG
ATCTCAACAGCGGTAAGATCCTTGAGAGTTTTCGCCCCGAAGAACGTTTTCCAATGATGAGCACTTTTAA
AGTTCTGCTATGTGGCGCGGTATTATCCCGTGTTGACGCCGGGCAAGAGCAACTCGGTCGCCGCATACAC
TATTCTCAGAATGACTTGGTTGAGTACTCACCAGTCACAGAAAAGCATCTTACGGATGGCATGACAGTAA
GAGAATTATGCAGTGCTGCCATAACCATGAGTGATAACACTGCGGCCAACTTACTTCTGACAACGATCGG
AGGACCGAAGGAGCTAACCGCTTTTTTGCACAACATGGGGGATCATGTAACTCGCCTTGATCGTTGGGAA
CCGGAGCTGAATGAAGCCATACCAAACGACGAGCGTGACACCACGATGCCTGCAGCAATGGCAACAACGT
TGCGCAAACTATTAACTGGCGAACTACTTACTCTAGCTTCCCGGCAACAATTAATAGACTGGATGGAGGC
GGATAAAGTTGCAGGACCACTTCTGCGCTCGGCCCTTCCGGCTGGCTGGTTTATTGCTGATAAATCTGGA
GCCGGTGAGCGTGGGTCTCGCGGTATCATTGCAGCACTGGGGCCAGATGGTAAGCCCTCCCGTATCGTAG
TTATCTACACGACGGGGAGTCAGGCAACTATGGATGAACGAAATAGACAGATCGCTGAGATAGGTGCCTC
ACTGATTAAGCATTGGTAACTGTCAGACCAAGTTTACTCATATATACTTTAGATTGATTTAAAACTTCAT
TTTTAATTTAAAAGGATCTAGGTGAAGATCCTTTTTGATAATCTCATGACCAAAATCCCTTAACGTGAGT
TTTCGTTCCACTGAGCGTCAGACCCCGTAGAAAAGATCAAAGGATCTTCTTGAGATCCTTTTTTTCTGCG
CGTAATCTGCTGCTTGCAAACAAAAAAACCACCGCTACCAGCGGTGGTTTGTTTGCCGGATCAAGAGCTA
CCAACTCTTTTTCCGAAGGTAACTGGCTTCAGCAGAGCGCAGATACCAAATACTGTCCTTCTAGTGTAGC
CGTAGTTAGGCCACCACTTCAAGAACTCTGTAGCACCGCCTACATACCTCGCTCTGCTAATCCTGTTACC
AGTGGCTGCTGCCAGTGGCGATAAGTCGTGTCTTACCGGGTTGGACTCAAGACGATAGTTACCGGATAAG
GCGCAGCGGTCGGGCTGAACGGGGGGTTCGTGCACACAGCCCAGCTTGGAGCGAACGACCTACACCGAAC
TGAGATACCTACAGCGTGAGCTATGAGAAAGCGCCACGCTTCCCGAAGGGAGAAAGGCGGACAGGTATCC
GGTAAGCGGCAGGGTCGGAACAGGAGAGCGCACGAGGGAGCTTCCAGGGGGAAACGCCTGGTATCTTTAT
AGTCCTGTCGGGTTTCGCCACCTCTGACTTGAGCGTCGATTTTTGTGATGCTCGTCAGGGGGGCGGAGCC
TATGGAAAAACGCCAGCAACGCGGCCTTTTTACGGTTCCTGGCCTTTTGCTGGCCTTTTGCTCACATGTT
CTTTCCTGCGTTATCCCCTGATTCTGTGGATAACCGTATTACCGCCTTTGAGTGAGCTGATACCGCTCGC
CGCAGCCGAACGACCGAGCGCAGCGAGTCAGTGAGCGAGGAAGCGGAAGAGCGCCTGATGCGGTATTTTC
TCCTTACGCATCTGTGCGGTATTTCACACCGCATATATGGTGCACTCTCAGTACAATCTGCTCTGATGCC
GCATAGTTAAGCCAGTATACACTCCGCTATCGCTACGTGACTGGGTCATGGCTGCGCCCCGACACCCGCC
AACACCCGCTGACGCGCCCTGACGGGCTTGTCTGCTCCCGGCATCCGCTTACAGACAAGCTGTGACCGTC
TCCGGGAGCTGCATGTGTCAGAGGTTTTCACCGTCATCACCGAAACGCGCGAGGCAGCTGCGGTAAAGCT
CATCAGCGTGGTCGTGAAGCGATTCACAGATGTCTGCCTGTTCATCCGCGTCCAGCTCGTTGAGTTTCTC
CAGAAGCGTTAATGTCTGGCTTCTGATAAAGCGGGCCATGTTAAGGGCGGTTTTTTCCTGTTTGGTCACT
GATGCCTCCGTGTAAGGGGGATTTCTGTTCATGGGGGTAATGATACCGATGAAACGAGAGAGGATGCTCA
CGATACGGGTTACTGATGATGAACATGCCCGGTTACTGGAACGTTGTGAGGGTAAACAACTGGCGGTATG
GATGCGGCGGGACCAGAGAAAAATCACTCAGGGTCAATGCCAGCGCTTCGTTAATACAGATGTAGGTGTT
CCACAGGGTAGCCAGCAGCATCCTGCGATGCAGATCCGGAACATAATGGTGCAGGGCGCTGACTTCCGCG
TTTCCAGACTTTACGAAACACGGAAACCGAAGACCATTCATGTTGTTGCTCAGGTCGCAGACGTTTTGCA
GCAGCAGTCGCTTCACGTTCGCTCGCGTATCGGTGATTCATTCTGCTAACCAGTAAGGCAACCCCGCCAG
CCTAGCCGGGTCCTCAACGACAGGAGCACGATCATGCGCACCCGTGGCCAGGACCCAACGCTGCCCGAGA
TGCGCCGCGTGCGGCTGCTGGAGATGGCGGACGCGATGGATATGTTCTGCCAAGGGTTGGTTTGCGCATT
CACAGTTCTCCGCAAGAATTGATTGGCTCCAATTCTTGGAGTGGTGAATCCGTTAGCGAGGTGCCGCCGG
CTTCCATTCAGGTCGAGGTGGCCCGGCTCCATGCACCGCGACGCAACGCGGGGAGGCAGACAAGGTATAG
GGCGGCGCCTACAATCCATGCCAACCCGTTCCATGTGCTCGCCGAGGCGGCATAAATCGCCGTGACGATC
AGCGGTCCAATGATCGAAGTTAGGCTGGTAAGAGCCGCGAGCGATCCTTGAAGCTGTCCCTGATGGTCGT
CATCTACCTGCCTGGACAGCATGGCCTGCAACGCGGGCATCCCGATGCCGCCGGAAGCGAGAAGAATCAT
AATGGGGAAGGCCATCCAGCCTCGCGTCGCGAACGCCAGCAAGACGTAGCCCAGCGCGTCGGCCGCCATG
CCGGCGATAATGGCCTGCTTCTCGCCGAAACGTTTGGTGGCGGGACCAGTGACGAAGGCTTGAGCGAGGG
CGTGCAAGATTCCGAATACCGCAAGCGACAGGCCGATCATCGTCGCGCTCCAGCGAAAGCGGTCCTCGCC
GAAAATGACCCAGAGCGCTGCCGGCACCTGTCCTACGAGTTGCATGATAAAGAAGACAGTCATAAGTGCG
GCGACGATAGTCATGCCCCGCGCCCACCGGAAGGAGCTGACTGGGTTGAAGGCTCTCAAGGGCATCGGTC
GACGCTCTCCCTTATGCGACTCCTGCATTAGGAAGCAGCCCAGTAGTAGGTTGAGGCCGTTGAGCACCGC
CGCCGCAAGGAATGGTGCATGCAAGGAGATGGCGCCCAACAGTCCCCCGGCCACGGGGCCTGCCACCATA
CCCACGCCGAAACAAGCGCTCATGAGCCCGAAGTGGCGAGCCCGATCTTCCCCATCGGTGATGTCGGCGA
TATAGGCGCCAGCAACCGCACCTGTGGCGCCGGTGATGCCGGCCACGATGCGTCCGGCGTAGAGGATCGA
GATCTCGATCCCGCGAAATTAATACGACTCACTATAGGGAGACCACAACGGTTTCCCTCTAGTGCCGGCT
CCGGAGAGCTCTTTAATTAAGCGGCCGCCCTGCAGGACTCGAGTTCTAGAAATAATTTTGTTTAACTTTA
AGAAGGAGATATACATATGAAATCTTCTCACCATCACCATCACCATGGTTCTTCTATGAAAATCGAAGAA
GGTAAACTGGTAATCTGGATTAACGGCGATAAAGGCTATAACGGTCTCGCTGAAGTCGGTAAGAAATTCG
AGAAAGATACCGGAATTAAAGTCACCGTTGAGCATCCGGATAAACTGGAAGAGAAATTCCCACAGGTTGC
GGCAACTGGCGATGGCCCTGACATTATCTTCTGGGCACACGACCGCTTTGGTGGCTACGCTCAATCTGGC
CTGTTGGCTGAAATCACCCCGGACAAAGCGTTCCAGGACAAGCTGTATCCGTTTACCTGGGATGCCGTAC
GTTACAACGGCAAGCTGATTGCTTACCCGATCGCTGTTGAAGCGTTATCGCTGATTTATAACAAAGATCT
GCTGCCGAACCCGCCAAAAACCTGGGAAGAGATCCCGGCGCTGGATAAAGAACTGAAAGCGAAAGGTAAG
AGCGCGCTGATGTTCAACCTGCAAGAACCGTACTTCACCTGGCCGCTGATTGCTGCTGACGGGGGTTATG
CGTTCAAGTATGAAAACGGCAAGTACGACATTAAAGACGTGGGCGTGGATAACGCTGGCGCGAAAGCGGG
TCTGACCTTCCTGGTTGACCTGATTAAAAACAAACACATGAATGCAGACACCGATTACTCCATCGCAGAA
GCTGCCTTTAATAAAGGCGAAACAGCGATGACCATCAACGGCCCGTGGGCATGGTCCAACATCGACACCA
GCAAAGTGAATTATGGTGTAACGGTACTGCCGACCTTCAAGGGTCAACCATCCAAACCGTTCGTTGGCGT
GCTGAGCGCAGGTATTAACGCCGCCAGTCCGAACAAAGAGCTGGCAAAAGAGTTCCTCGAAAACTATCTG
CTGACTGATGAAGGTCTGGAAGCGGTTAATAAAGACAAACCGCTGGGTGCCGTAGCGCTGAAGTCTTACG
AGGAAGAGTTGGCGAAAGATCCACGTATTGCCGCCACTATGGAAAACGCCCAGAAAGGTGAAATCATGCC
GAACATCCCGCAGATGTCCGCTTTCTGGTATGCCGTGCGTACTGCGGTGATCAACGCCGCCAGCGGTCGT
CAGACTGTCGATGAAGCCCTGAAAGACGCGCAGACTAATTCGAGCTCGAACAACAACAACAATAACAATA
ACAACAACCTCGGGATCGAGGAAAACCTGTACTTCCAATCCAATGCCACCATGGATAAGAAATACTCAAT
AGGCTTAGCTATCGGCACAAATAGCGTCGGATGGGCGGTGATCACTGATGAATATAAGGTTCCGTCTAAA
AAGTTCAAGGTTCTGGGAAATACAGACCGCCACAGTATCAAAAAAAATCTTATAGGGGCTCTTTTATTTG
ACAGTGGAGAGACAGCGGAAGCGACTCGTCTCAAACGGACAGCTCGTAGAAGGTATACACGTCGGAAGAA
TCGTATTTGTTATCTACAGGAGATTTTTTCAAATGAGATGGCGAAAGTAGATGATAGTTTCTTTCATCGA
CTTGAAGAGTCTTTTTTGGTGGAAGAAGACAAGAAGCATGAACGTCATCCTATTTTTGGAAATATAGTAG
ATGAAGTTGCTTATCATGAGAAATATCCAACTATCTATCATCTGCGAAAAAAATTGGTAGATTCTACTGA
TAAAGCGGATTTGCGCTTAATCTATTTGGCCTTAGCGCATATGATTAAGTTTCGTGGTCATTTTTTGATT
GAGGGAGATTTAAATCCTGATAATAGTGATGTGGACAAACTATTTATCCAGTTGGTACAAACCTACAATC
AATTATTTGAAGAAAACCCTATTAACGCAAGTGGAGTAGATGCTAAAGCGATTCTTTCTGCACGATTGAG
TAAATCAAGACGATTAGAAAATCTCATTGCTCAGCTCCCCGGTGAGAAGAAAAATGGCTTATTTGGGAAT
CTCATTGCTTTGTCATTGGGTTTGACCCCTAATTTTAAATCAAATTTTGATTTGGCAGAAGATGCTAAAT
TACAGCTTTCAAAAGATACTTACGATGATGATTTAGATAATTTATTGGCGCAAATTGGAGATCAATATGC
TGATTTGTTTTTGGCAGCTAAGAATTTATCAGATGCTATTTTACTTTCAGATATCCTAAGAGTAAATACT
GAAATAACTAAGGCTCCCCTATCAGCTTCAATGATTAAACGCTACGATGAACATCATCAAGACTTGACTC
TTTTAAAAGCTTTAGTTCGACAACAACTTCCAGAAAAGTATAAAGAAATCTTTTTTGATCAATCAAAAAA
CGGATATGCAGGTTATATTGATGGGGGAGCTAGCCAAGAAGAATTTTATAAATTTATCAAACCAATTTTA
GAAAAAATGGATGGTACTGAGGAATTATTGGTGAAACTAAATCGTGAAGATTTGCTGCGCAAGCAACGGA
CCTTTGACAACGGCTCTATTCCCCATCAAATTCACTTGGGTGAGCTGCATGCTATTTTGAGAAGACAAGA
AGACTTTTATCCATTTTTAAAAGACAATCGTGAGAAGATTGAAAAAATCTTGACTTTTCGAATTCCTTAT
TATGTTGGTCCATTGGCGCGTGGCAATAGTCGTTTTGCATGGATGACTCGGAAGTCTGAAGAAACAATTA
CCCCATGGAATTTTGAAGAAGTTGTCGATAAAGGTGCTTCAGCTCAATCATTTATTGAACGCATGACAAA
CTTTGATAAAAATCTTCCAAATGAAAAAGTACTACCAAAACATAGTTTGCTTTATGAGTATTTTACGGTT
TATAACGAATTGACAAAGGTCAAATATGTTACTGAAGGAATGCGAAAACCAGCATTTCTTTCAGGTGAAC
AGAAGAAAGCCATTGTTGATTTACTCTTCAAAACAAATCGAAAAGTAACCGTTAAGCAATTAAAAGAAGA
TTATTTCAAAAAAATAGAATGTTTTGATAGTGTTGAAATTTCAGGAGTTGAAGATAGATTTAATGCTTCA
TTAGGTACCTACCATGATTTGCTAAAAATTATTAAAGATAAAGATTTTTTGGATAATGAAGAAAATGAAG
ATATCTTAGAGGATATTGTTTTAACATTGACCTTATTTGAAGATAGGGAGATGATTGAGGAAAGACTTAA
AACATATGCTCACCTCTTTGATGATAAGGTGATGAAACAGCTTAAACGTCGCCGTTATACTGGTTGGGGA
CGTTTGTCTCGAAAATTGATTAATGGTATTAGGGATAAGCAATCTGGCAAAACAATATTAGATTTTTTGA
AATCAGATGGTTTTGCCAATCGCAATTTTATGCAGCTGATCCATGATGATAGTTTGACATTTAAAGAAGA
CATTCAAAAAGCACAAGTGTCTGGACAAGGCGATAGTTTACATGAACATATTGCAAATTTAGCTGGTAGC
CCTGCTATTAAAAAAGGTATTTTACAGACTGTAAAAGTTGTTGATGAATTGGTCAAAGTAATGGGGCGGC
ATAAGCCAGAAAATATCGTTATTGAAATGGCACGTGAAAATCAGACAACTCAAAAGGGCCAGAAAAATTC
GCGAGAGCGTATGAAACGAATCGAAGAAGGTATCAAAGAATTAGGAAGTCAGATTCTTAAAGAGCATCCT
GTTGAAAATACTCAATTGCAAAATGAAAAGCTCTATCTCTATTATCTCCAAAATGGAAGAGACATGTATG
TGGACCAAGAATTAGATATTAATCGTTTAAGTGATTATGATGTCGATCACATTGTTCCACAAAGTTTCCT
TAAAGACGATTCAATAGACAATAAGGTCTTAACGCGTTCTGATAAAAATCGTGGTAAATCGGATAACGTT
CCAAGTGAAGAAGTAGTCAAAAAGATGAAAAACTATTGGAGACAACTTCTAAACGCCAAGTTAATCACTC
AACGTAAGTTTGATAATTTAACGAAAGCTGAACGTGGAGGTTTGAGTGAACTTGATAAAGCTGGTTTTAT
CAAACGCCAATTGGTTGAAACTCGCCAAATCACTAAGCATGTGGCACAAATTTTGGATAGTCGCATGAAT
ACTAAATACGATGAAAATGATAAACTTATTCGAGAGGTTAAAGTGATTACCTTAAAATCTAAATTAGTTT
CTGACTTCCGAAAAGATTTCCAATTCTATAAAGTACGTGAGATTAACAATTACCATCATGCCCATGATGC
GTATCTAAATGCCGTCGTTGGAACTGCTTTGATTAAGAAATATCCAAAACTTGAATCGGAGTTTGTCTAT
GGTGATTATAAAGTTTATGATGTTCGTAAAATGATTGCTAAGTCTGAGCAAGAAATAGGCAAAGCAACCG
CAAAATATTTCTTTTACTCTAATATCATGAACTTCTTCAAAACAGAAATTACACTTGCAAATGGAGAGAT
TCGCAAACGCCCTCTAATCGAAACTAATGGGGAAACTGGAGAAATTGTCTGGGATAAAGGGCGAGATTTT
GCCACAGTGCGCAAAGTATTGTCCATGCCCCAAGTCAATATTGTCAAGAAAACAGAAGTACAGACAGGCG
GATTCTCCAAGGAGTCAATTTTACCAAAAAGAAATTCGGACAAGCTTATTGCTCGTAAAAAAGACTGGGA
TCCAAAAAAATATGGTGGTTTTGATAGTCCAACGGTAGCTTATTCAGTCCTAGTGGTTGCTAAGGTGGAA
AAAGGGAAATCGAAGAAGTTAAAATCCGTTAAAGAGTTACTAGGGATCACAATTATGGAAAGAAGTTCCT
TTGAAAAAAATCCGATTGACTTTTTAGAAGCTAAAGGATATAAGGAAGTTAAAAAAGACTTAATCATTAA
ACTACCTAAATATAGTCTTTTTGAGTTAGAAAACGGTCGTAAACGGATGCTGGCTAGTGCCGGAGAATTA
CAAAAAGGAAATGAGCTGGCTCTGCCAAGCAAATATGTGAATTTTTTATATTTAGCTAGTCATTATGAAA
AGTTGAAGGGTAGTCCAGAAGATAACGAACAAAAACAATTGTTTGTGGAGCAGCATAAGCATTATTTAGA
TGAGATTATTGAGCAAATCAGTGAATTTTCTAAGCGTGTTATTTTAGCAGATGCCAATTTAGATAAAGTT
CTTAGTGCATATAACAAACATAGAGACAAACCAATACGTGAACAAGCAGAAAATATTATTCATTTATTTA
CGTTGACGAATCTTGGAGCTCCCGCTGCTTTTAAATATTTTGATACAACAATTGATCGTAAACGATATAC
GTCTACAAAAGAAGTTTTAGATGCCACTCTTATCCATCAATCCATCACTGGTCTTTATGAAACACGCATT
GATTTGAGTCAGCTAGGAGGTGACGGGTCACCTAAGAAAAAACGAAAAGTTGAGGATCCTAAAAAGAAAC
GAAAAGTTGATTAATAACATTGGAAGTGGATAACGGATCCGCGATCGCGGCGCGCCACCTGGTGGCCGGC
CGGTACCACGCGTGCGCGCTGATCCGGCTGCTAACAAAGCCCGAAAGGAAGCTGAGTTGGCTGCTGCCAC
CGCTGAGCAATAACTAGCATAACCCCTTGGGGCCTCTAAACGGGTCTTGAGGGGTTTTTTGCTGAAAGGA
GGAACTATATCCGGATATCCACAGGACGGGTGTGGTCGCCATGATCGCGTAGTCGATAGTGGCTCCAAGT
AGCGAAGCGAGCAGGACTGGGCGGCGGCCAAAGCGGTCGGACAGTGCTCCGAGAACGGGTGCGCATAGAA
ATTGCATCAACGCATATAGCGCTAGCAGCACGCCATAGTGACTGGCGATGCTGTCGGAATGGACGATATC
CCGCAAGAGGCCCGGCAGTACCGGCATAACCAAGCCTATGCCTACAGCATCCAGGGTGACGGTGCCGAGG
ATGACGATGAGCGCATTGTTAGATTTCATACACGGTGCCTGACTGCGTTAGCAATTTAACTGTGATAAAC
TACCGCATTAAAGCTTATCGATGATAAGCTGTCAAACATGAGAA
Features (pLannotate 1.2.2; 17 found; start..end, strand, type, name):
    104..208     +  promoter       AmpR promoter: bla
    209..1069    +  CDS            AmpR: β-lactamase; bla; confers resistance to ampicillin, carbenicillin, and related antibiotics
   1240..1828    +  rep_origin     ori: high-copy-number ColE1/pMB1/pBR322/pUC origin of replication
   2014..2156    -  misc_feature   bom: basis of mobility region from pBR322
   2258..2449    -  CDS            rop: Rop protein, which maintains plasmids at low copy number; rop
   2466..2846    +  CDS            YPB1_ECOLX: Protein predicted: Swiss-Prot protein existence level 4. From Escherichia coli.
   3088..3988    -  CDS            TcR (fragment): tetracycline efflux protein; tet; confers resistance to tetracycline
   4010..4028    +  promoter       T7 promoter: promoter for bacteriophage T7 RNA polymerase
   4117..4139    +  RBS            RBS: efficient ribosome binding site from bacteriophage T7 gene 10 (Olins and Rangwala, 1989)
   4159..4176    +  CDS            6xHis: 6xHis affinity tag
   4186..5286    +  CDS            MBP: maltose binding protein from E. coli; malE (mutated); This version of the gene does not encode a signal sequence, so MBP will remain in the cytosol.
   5341..5357    +  CDS            TEV site (fragment): tobacco etch virus (TEV) protease recognition and cleavage site
   5371..9474    +  CDS            Cas9(D10A): nickase mutant of the Cas9 endonuclease from the Streptococcus pyogenes Type II CRISPR/Cas system generates RNA-guided single strand nicks in DNA due to the D10A mutation in the RuvC catalytic domain
   9617..9666    +  CDS            SET1 (fragment): solubility-enhancement tag derived from T7 phage gene 10B
   9674..9721    +  terminator     T7 terminator: transcription terminator for bacteriophage T7 RNA polymerase
   9747..10039   -  CDS            TcR (fragment): tetracycline efflux protein; tet; confers resistance to tetracycline
  10087..10115   -  promoter       tet promoter: E. coli promoter for tetracycline efflux protein gene
