[The description below was written by a language model from this plasmid's Addgene catalogue record and pLannotate feature annotations shown in this document.]
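Description:
pCR1054 is a bacterial expression plasmid of about 10.1 kb for producing recombinant Streptococcus pyogenes Cas9 nickase (D10A) protein. The backbone, listed simply as "SPynCas9", shows pBR322-type features in the annotation. These include a ColE1/pMB1-family origin with the bom mobilisation region and the rop gene (which normally restrains copy number; the record lists copy number as unknown), and an ampicillin resistance cassette (bla with its own promoter) used for selection. Two fragments of the tetracycline efflux gene and the tet promoter flank the expression cassette. They appear to be remnants of a tetracycline marker interrupted by the insert, and the record lists no tetracycline resistance.

The payload is a single T7-driven open reading frame. A T7 promoter and the phage gene 10 ribosome binding site direct expression of an N-terminal 6xHis tag, a signal-sequence-less (cytosolic) maltose binding protein, a TEV protease cleavage site and then Cas9(D10A), with a T7 terminator downstream. The His tag and MBP support affinity purification and solubility, and TEV cleavage allows both to be removed from the purified nuclease. The D10A substitution inactivates the RuvC domain, so the enzyme makes RNA-guided single-strand nicks rather than double-strand breaks. The catalogue entry states that the protein carries two C-terminal SV40 nuclear localisation signals. These are not separately annotated in the feature table, though unannotated sequence lies between the Cas9 coding region and the terminator. The short "SET1" fragment called there may be an incidental match. T7-dependent expression requires a host supplying T7 RNA polymerase. The purified, NLS-tagged nickase is suited to use with guide RNA in genome editing, in line with the associated work on homology-directed repair.
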