Addgene plasmid #71822: pCR1054
Purpose: Express Streptococcus pyogenes nCas9 (D10A) nickase carrying two C-terminal SV40 NLS
Depositing lab: Jacob Corn. Depositing organization: University of California, Berkeley. Publication: Enhancing homology-directed genome editing by catalytically active and inactive CRISPR-Cas9 using asymmetric donor DNA. Richardson CD, Ray GJ, DeWitt MA, Curie GL, Corn JE. Nat Biotechnol. 2016 Jan 20. doi: 10.1038/nbt.3481. PubMed 26789497.
Backbone
  Vector backbone: SPynCas9
  Vector type: CRISPR
Growth in bacteria
  Bacterial resistance: Ampicillin, 100 μg/mL
  Growth temperature: 37°C
  Growth strain: DH5alpha
  Copy number: Unknown
Gene/Insert
  Gene/Insert name: T7pr_6xHis-MBP-TEV-SPynCas9 (D10A)-2xNLS
Terms and licenses: Academic/Nonprofit Terms; Industry Terms: Not Available to Industry
How to cite: pCR1054 was a gift from Jacob Corn (Addgene plasmid # 71822 ; http://n2t.net/addgene:71822 ; RRID:Addgene_71822)
