>Addgene plasmid #71822 | pCR1054 | addgene partial sequence | sequence record 134255 | T7 5'-TAATACGACTCACTATAGGG-3'
TTAGCGGCCGCCCTGCAGGACTCGAGTTCTAGAAATAATTTTGTTTAACTTTAAGAAGGAGATATACATA
TGAAATCTTCTCACCATCACCATCACCATGGTTCTTCTATGAAAATCGAAGAAGGTAAACTGGTAATCTG
GATTAACGGCGATAAAGGCTATAACGGTCTCGCTGAAGTCGGTAAGAAATTCGAGAAAGATACCGGAATT
AAAGTCACCGTTGAGCATCCGGATAAACTGGAAGAGAAATTCCCACAGGTTGCGGCAACTGGCGATGGCC
CTGACATTATCTTCTGGGCACACGACCGCTTTGGTGGCTACGCTCAATCTGGCCTGTTGGCTGAAATCAC
CCCGGACAAAGCGTTCCAGGACAAGCTGTATCCGTTTACCTGGGATGCCGTACGTTACAACGGCAAGCTG
ATTGCTTACCCGATCGCTGTTGAAGCGTTATCGCTGATTTATAACAAAGATCTGCTGCCGAACCCGCCAA
AAACCTGGGAAGAGATCCCGGCGCTGGATAAAGAACTGAAAGCGAAAGGTAAGAGCGCGCTGATGTTCAA
CCTGCAAGAACCGTACTTCACCTGGCCGCTGATTGCTGCTGACGGGGGTTATGCGTTCAAGTATGAAAAC
GGCAAGTACGACATTAAAGACGTGGGCGTGGATAACGCTGGCGCGAAAGCGGGTCTGACCTTCCTGGTTG
ACCTGATTAAAAACAAACACATGAATGCAGACACCGATTACTCCATCGCAGAAGCTGCCTTTAATAAAGG
CGAAACAGCGATGACCATCAACGGCCCGTGG
