>Addgene plasmid #71822 | pCR1054 | addgene partial sequence | sequence record 134256 | MBP-F 5'-GATGAAGCCCTGAAAGACGCGCAG-3'
AAAACCTGTACTTCCAATCCAATGCCACCATGGATAAGAAATACTCAATAGGCTTAGCTATCGGCACAAA
TAGCGTCGGATGGGCGGTGATCACTGATGAATATAAGGTTCCGTCTAAAAAGTTCAAGGTTCTGGGAAAT
ACAGACCGCCACAGTATCAAAAAAAATCTTATA
