>Addgene plasmid #71822 | pCR1054 | addgene partial sequence | sequence record 134259 | dCas9-R1 5'-TTTCAACCAATTGGCGTTTG-3'
AATTATCAAACTTACGTTGAGTGATTAACTTGGCGTTTAGAAGTTGTCTCCAATAGTTTTTCATCTTTTT
GACTACTTCTTCACTTGGAACGTTATCCGATTTACCACGATTTTTATCAGAACGCGTTAAGACCTTATTG
TCTATTGAATCGTCTTTAAGGAAACTTTGTGGAACAATGTGATCGACATCATAATCACTTAAACGATTAA
TATCTAATTCTTGGTCCACATACATGTCTCTTCCATTTTGGAGATAATAGAGATAGAGCTTTTCATTTTG
CAATTGAGTATTTTCAACAGGATGCTCTTTAAGAATCTGACTTCCTAATTCTTTGATACCTTCTTCGATT
CGTTTCATACGCTCTCGCGAATTTTTCTGGCCCTTTTGAGTTGTCTGATTTTCACGTGCCATTTCAATAA
CGATATTTTCTGGCTTATGCCGCCCCATTACTTTGACCAATTCATCAACAACTTTTACAGTCTGTAAAAT
ACCTTTTTTAATAGCAGGGCTACCAGCTAAATTTGCAATATGTTCATGTAAACTATCGCCTTGTCCAGAC
ACTTGTGCTTTTTGAATGTCTTCTTTAAATGTCAAACTATCATCATGGATCAGCTGCATAAAATTGCGAT
TGGCAAAACCATCTGATTTCAAAAAATCTAATATTGTTTTGCCAGATTGCTTATCCCTAATACCATTAAT
CAATTTTCGAGACAAACGT
