>Addgene plasmid #71822 | pCR1054 | addgene partial sequence | sequence record 134847 | T7 5'-TAATACGACTCACTATAGGG-3'
AGCGGCCGCCCTGCAGGACTCGAGTTCTAGAAATAATTTTGTTTAACTTTAAGAAGGAGATATACATATG
AAATCTTCTCACCATCACCATCACCATGGTTCTTCTATGAAAATCGAAGAAGGTAAACTGGTAATCTGGA
TTAACGGCGATAAAGGCTATAACGGTCTCGCTGAAGTCGGTAAGAAATTCGAGAAAGATACCGGAATTAA
AGTCACCGTTGAGCATCCGGATAAACTGGAAGAGAAATTCCCACAGGTTGCGGCAACTGGCGATGGCCCT
GACATTATCTTCTGGGCACACGACCGCTTTGGTGGCTACGCTCAATCTGGCCTGTTGGCTGAAATCACCC
CGGACAAAGCGTTCCAGGACAAGCTGTATCCGTTTACCTGGGATGCCGTACGTTACAACGGCAAGCTGAT
TGCTTACCCGATCGCTGTTGAAGCGTTATCGCTGATTTATAACAAAGATCTGCTGCCGAACCCGCCAAAA
ACCTGGGAAGAGATCCCGGCGCTGGATAAAGAACTGAAAGCGAAAGGTAAGAGCGCGCTGATGTTCAACC
TGCAAGAACCGTACTTCACCTGGCCGCTGATTGCTGCTGACGGGGGTTATGCGTTCAAGTATGAAAACGG
CAAGTACGACATTAAAGACGTGGGCGTGGATAACGCTGGCGCGAAAGCGGGTCTGACCTTCCTGGTTGAC
CTGATTAAAAACAAACACATGAATGCAGACACCGATTACTCCATCGCAGAAGCTGCCTTTAATAAAGGCG
AAACAGCGATGACCATCAACGGCCCGTGG
